>Addgene plasmid #56564 | mCitrine-PCNA-19-SV40NLS-4 | depositor partial sequence | sequence record 87453 | insert sequence
GACGTCAGATCCGCTAGCCACCATGGATCCAAAAAAGAAGAGAAAGGTAGATCCAAAAAAGAAGAGAAAG
GTAGATCCAAAAAAGAAGAGAAAGGTACCGGTCGCCACCATGGTGAGCAAGGGCGAGGAGCTGTTCACCG
GGGTGGTGCCCATCCTGGTCGAGCTGGACGGCGACGTAAACGGCCACAAGTTCAGCGTGTCCGGCGAGGG
CGAGGGCGATGCCACCTACGGCAAGCTGACCCTGAAGTTCATCTGCACCACCGGCAAGCTGCCCGTGCCC
TGGCCCACCCTCGTGACCACCTTCGGCTACGGCCTGATGTGCTTCGCCCGCTACCCCGACCACATGAAGC
AGCACGACTTCTTCAAGTCCGCCATGCCCGAAGGCTACGTCCAGGAGCGCACCATCTTCTTCAAGGACGA
CGGCAACTACAAGACCCGCGCCGAGGTGAAGTTCGAGGGCGACACCCTGGTGAACCGCATCGAGCTGAAG
GGCATCGACTTCAAGGAGGACGGCAACATCCTGGGGCACAAGCTGGAGTACAACTACAACAGCCACAACG
TCTATATCATGGCCGACAAGCAGAAGAACGGCATCAAGGTGAACTTCAAGATCCGCCACAACATCGAGGA
CGGCAGCGTGCAGCTCGCCGACCACTACCAGCAGAACACCCCCATCGGCGACGGCCCCGTGCTGCTGCCC
GACAACCACTACCTGAGCTACCAGTCCAAGCTGAGCAAAGACCCCAACGAGAAGCGCGATCACATGGTCC
TGCTGGAGTTCGTGACCGCCGCCGGGATCACTCTCGGCATGGACGAGCTGTACAAGTCCGGAGAAGGGCA
AGGGCAAGGGCAAGGGCCGGGCCGCGGCTACGCGTATCGATCCATGTTCGAGGCGCGCCTGGTCCAGGGC
TCCATCCTCAAGAAGGTGTTGGAGGCACTCAAGGACCTCATCAACGAGGCCTGCTGGGATATTAGCTCCA
GCGGTGTAAACCTGCAGAGCATGGACTCGTCCCACGTCTCTTTGGTGCAGCTCACCCTGCGGTCTGAGGG
CTTCGACACCTACCGCTGCGACCGCAACCTGGCCATGGGCGTGAACCTCACCAGTATGTCCAAAATACTA
AAATGCGCCGGCAATGAAGATATCATTACACTAAGGGCCGAAGATAACGCGGATACCTTGGCGCTAGTAT
TTGAAGCACCAAACCAGGAGAAAGTTTCAGACTATGAAATGAAGTTGATGGATTTAGATGTTGAACAACT
TGGAATTCCAGAACAGGAGTACAGCTGTGTAGTAAAGATGCCTTCTGGTGAATTTGCACGTATATGCCGA
GATCTCAGCCATATTGGAGATGCTGTTGTAATTTCCTGTGCAAAAGACGGAGTGAAATTTTCTGCAAGTG
GAGAACTTGGAAATGGAAACATTAAATTGTCACAGACAAGTAATGTCGATAAAGAGGAGGAAGCTGTTAC
CATAGAGATGAATGAACCAGTTCAACTAACTTTTGCACTGAGGTACCTGAACTTCTTTACAAAAGCCACT
CCACTCTCTTCAACGGTGACACTCAGTATGTCTGCAGATGTACCCCTTGTTGTAGAGTATAAAATTGCGG
ATATGGGACACTTAAAATACTACTTGGCTCCCAAGATCGAGGATGAAGAAGGATCTTAGGGATCCACCGG
ATCTAGATAACTGATCATAATCAGCCATACCACATTG
