>Addgene plasmid #56564 | mCitrine-PCNA-19-SV40NLS-4 | addgene partial sequence | sequence record 141667 | EGFP-C 5'-CATGGTCCTGCTGGAGTTCGTG-3'
CTCGGCATGGACGAGCTGTACAAGTCCGGAGAAGGGCAAGGGCAAGGGCAAGGGCCGGGCCGCGGCTACG
CGTATCGATCCATGTTCGAGGCGCGCCTGGTCCAGGGCTCCATCCTCAAGAAGGTGTTGGAGGCACTCAA
GGACCTCATCAACGAGGCCTGCTGGGATATTAGCTCCAGCGGTGTAAACCTGCAGAGCATGGACTCGTCC
CACGTCTCTTTGGTGCAGCTCACCCTGCGGTCTGAGGGCTTCGACACCTACCGCTGCGACCGCAACCTGG
CCATGGGCGTGAACCTCACCAGTATGTCCAAAATACTAAAATGCGCCGGCAATGAAGATATCATTACACT
AAGGGCCGAAGATAACGCGGATACCTTGGCGCTAGTATTTGAAGCACCAAACCAGGAGAAAGTTTCAGAC
TATGAAATGAAGTTGATGGATTTAGATGTTGAACAACTTGGAATTCCAGAACAGGAGTACAGCTGTGTAG
TAAAGATGCCTTCTGGTGAATTTGCACGTATATGCCGAGATCTCAGCCATATTGGAGATGCTGTTGTAAT
TTCCTGTGCAAAAGACGGAGTGAAATTTTCTGCAAGTGGAGAACTTGGAAATGGAAACATTAAATTGTCA
CAGACAAGTAATGTCGATAAAGAGGAGGAAGCTGTTACCATAGAGATGAATGAACCAGTTCAACTAACTT
TTGCACTGAGGTACCTGAACTTCTTTACAAAAGCCACTCCACTCTCTTCAACGGTGACACTCAGTATGTC
TGCAGATGTACCCCTTGTTGTAGAGTATAAAATTGCGGATATGGGACACTTAAAATACTACTTGGCTCCC
