[The description below was written by a language model from this plasmid's Addgene catalogue record.]
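Description:
mCitrine-PCNA-19-SV40NLS-4 is a mammalian expression plasmid built on an mCitrine fluorescent-protein backbone of about 4.75 kb (size given without the insert). It is maintained in E. coli as a high-copy plasmid under kanamycin selection. It also carries a neomycin resistance marker, so transfected mammalian cells can be selected with G418. The record does not list the origin of replication or other backbone features, and no annotated feature table is provided.

The payload is human PCNA (proliferating cell nuclear antigen, the DNA polymerase sliding clamp) fused to mCitrine, a monomeric yellow fluorescent protein, and expressed from the strong constitutive CMV promoter. The 3′ sequencing primer anneals in an SV40 polyadenylation signal, which implies that this element terminates the transcript. The construct name indicates that an SV40 nuclear localization signal is part of the fusion. The numbers in the name probably denote linker lengths between the fused elements, but the record does not state this, nor does it spell out the exact order of the parts or the cloning method.

The stated purpose is nuclear localization, with excitation at 516 nm and emission at 529 nm. The plasmid therefore serves as a yellow fluorescent nuclear marker for live- or fixed-cell imaging. Because PCNA concentrates at sites of DNA replication, fluorescent PCNA fusions are commonly used to visualise replication foci and follow S-phase progression, though the record itself lists only nuclear localization as the application.
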