Addgene plasmid #56564: mCitrine-PCNA-19-SV40NLS-4
Purpose: Localization: Nucleus, Excitation: 516, Emission: 529
Depositing lab: Michael Davidson.
Backbone
  Vector backbone: mCitrine
  Backbone size w/o insert (bp): 4750
  Vector type: Mammalian Expression
  Selectable markers: Neomycin (select with G418)
Growth in bacteria
  Bacterial resistance: Kanamycin, 50 μg/mL
  Growth temperature: 37°C
  Growth strain: DH5alpha
  Copy number: High Copy
Gene/Insert
  Gene/Insert name: PCNA-19 SV40NLS (alt name: NM_002592.2)
  Species: H. sapiens (human)
  Entrez Gene: PCNA (a.k.a. ATLD2)
  Promoter: CMV
  Tag / fusion protein: mCitrine
  Cloning method: Unknown
  Sequencing primers: 5′ CMV-F; 3′ SV40pA-R
Terms and licenses: Academic/Nonprofit Terms; Industry Terms
Depositor comments: . Excitation = 516; Emission = 529
How to cite: mCitrine-PCNA-19-SV40NLS-4 was a gift from Michael Davidson (Addgene plasmid # 56564 ; http://n2t.net/addgene:56564 ; RRID:Addgene_56564)
